>Addgene plasmid #1641 | L4095 | depositor full sequence | sequence record 251 | Author sequence
AAGCTTGGGCTGCAGGTCGGCTATAATAAGTTCTTGAATAAAATAATTTTCCCGACAAAACATGAGTATT
TCTTTCGAAAATAAAAGTGCAGGCTAATTAGAGATTATTCTGTAATTAACTGCATAATTTGTCACGTGCC
ATAGTTTTACATTCCACTACGTCATAGTTCTTAAAATACTAATCTCCTGAAAATAGAAGTAGGTGAAGAA
AGTTTAATTATCAGTTCTAAAATGACAATTGATCTTTGGAATATGTTCTGAAACTACCGATCATTGAACA
GATGCTATTTGAATGATATAGAATTGTATATTTGCAATTTCTGAAACGCGTTCTTAAAGGCACACAGATT
AATTCAAAAGGGTCTGGCCGCAAAAAGGTTTATGGTGGCCGATTTTGAGTTTTGTGTGTGATTGCTTTTT
CACAATCAGTGTTTTCAGGATTATGTGATGAACTAGATCTTCAAGTTTCGTTACATTTCATATGTTTTCG
GAACTCACGAAGTACATATTGGGTATTGTGCTCAAAAAATTCAGCAATCAGCTTCGCTCCGCTGACTTTA
GAACCCAAAAAAATAGTATGGCCAAACTGACTGTGTTACGATCATTTCAATTTTTCAATACATATTTAAG
ATTTCTAAGAGTAAGAAGGTCAAAAACTGTTCTGGAATACATATATATTTTTCAGGTTACAATTAGTCAA
AAAGTGCACTGAAATATACGTTTTAATTTCACGAATAACCCAATTAGTTCAATGTATTTTTGGTCAACCA
ACGTTAAAGTTTGGCTTCCAACCAATTATCATTTCTGATCAACCACAATGTTTTTTCTTTATCTGCAAGT
TAATTTTTTATTTTTATCCAGATGTTTGGCATATTTTTCAATTCTTCACTAGCGCCCACTTCTTGCACTT
CCGGCGCCCTGAATCTAATGCATCTGTTGCAAGAATTGAAAGACCAATCAACACATTGTTTTCTTCACGA
GATACTGAAGAAAATGAATAAAAACAGAGAAAAAGAGCCATGTGATTAGTGACAACTGTTGCTAACAGAT
ACCATAGCTTGGACTTGGTACGTGATGGCAACGTATGGGTCAACAAAAATGATTGCAGAGGGGGTGCAAA
ACAGTCAAGTCGAGAAAATATGAAAAACAGAAAACAAAGAACAGAAAAATGGGTTTGAGAGTCAGTATAA
TTTATAAAAGAAAAATTGTACATAGAAATTAACCATTTTTGTAGAAGAAGTTATTTTTCAAGCATCGTTA
AAAATTATTCAAAGCACCTTATTTCATATTTAATTTTAAACATGGTTAAATGAACAACACGGTGCGCAAT
CAGGAAAACTTGAAATCTGAAACTGTTGTTGTGATCTTCTTCGCAACTGTTCAGATAGCACTAGTGTAAT
GTTAAGAGTGCGCGAATATAATGGAATATAATGGATCACACCTCCTGCCATCAGGTAAACGTCTCTGTTA
TCACATATTTCCAACTATTAAATTTTTACCTTTTACAGTTTTACATTTTTTTGAAAAAAGTAACTTTTTG
TCTTCAAAATCCCTGACGAAAATATCAAATATTTTAATCGAGACTGCAGAGGAACCGATTGATGATTTGG
AAAATCCAGCTTTACCTGTGTAAGAACTGAAAAGTTTCATAACCCTAGGGTATTCCCAGTTACATTCCCC
ACTGGCTAACAATAGCACCCAGTTTTTCATCACCTTTCTTCAAATTTCTCGGCGATTTGTTAAAAACAAA
ATTTGTGTCCCTTCTCTGATATCTCTATGTCTCTAAACACAAGTTCATCGGAAAACGAAGGAGGGTAGGT
GTTGGTTGGGCTCCCGAAGTGAAAATAGAAGAGCAAGAATAGAATATTAGAGAGAGAGTGCAGAGAGGGC
GGGATAGCTCCCGGGATTCCGTTTTCTTCTTCTTTATCTTCAACGATGATGTGTGTGCGTGTTGTATAGA
TTCTGTTGCTCCCCCACAACTCGCTCCGAAGGCTCAATACAATTCAATTGATATTGGAGGAGAGCCTACC
GGAGTGGGAGGATAAGAAGAAACATAAGAAGAAGAAGAAGAAGAAGCATGCTTCTGGTTTTTGATGCTAT
GAAAACGGCACAAAAAGATGATTGAGGTCCCTTTTCAATACCTTCTCTCATCTTTCAAATCCCATTGAAA
CCTAAAACTTCTCACCACGCTTTACCATTGTTCTCCAAAAACTTATAGCAATGTCTATAACTTTTTTATC
TCTGAAAAGCAGTGTTCCATTTTTCTTTTTCCTATTTTATTTCAATTGTTTCTCACATTTCGTTTGGATT
CTTTGCTTGTCAACCAGCTTCTTCTTCCACTTTTACCGTCTAATTTTCAGGGCAGGGAGCCATCAAACCC
ACGACCACTAGATCCATCTAGACCGCGGTTTTGGCGCGGATCCTATCGATTCGCGGCCGCTGTACACCCG
GGTGCCCTATAGTGAGTCGTATTGGTACCGGTAGAAAAAATGAGTAAAGGAGAAGAACTTTTCACTGGAG
TTGTCCCAATTCTTGTTGAATTAGATGGTGATGTTAATGGGCACAAATTTTCTGTCAGTGGAGAGGGTGA
AGGTGATGCAACATACGGAAAACTTACCCTTAAATTTATTTGCACTACTGGAAAACTACCTGTTCCATGG
GTAAGTTTAAACATATATATACTAACTAACCCTGATTATTTAAATTTTCAGCCAACACTTGTCACTACTC
TCACTCACGGCGTACAATGCTTCTCGAGATACCCAGATCATATGAAACAGCATGACTTTTTCAAGAGTGC
CATGCCCGAAGGTTATGTACAGGAAAGAACTATATTTTTCAAAGATGACGGGAACTACAAGACACGTAAG
TTTAAACAGTTCGGTACTAACTAACCATACATATTTAAATTTTCAGGTGCTGAAGTCAAGTTTGAAGGTG
ATACCCTTGTTAATAGAATCGAGTTAAAAGGTATTGATTTTAAAGAAGATGGAAACATTCTTGGACACAA
ATTGGAATACAACTATATTTCACACAACGTATACATCACTGCCGACAAACAAAAGAATGGGATCAAAGCG
GTAAGTTTAAACATGATTTTACTAACTAACTAATCTGATTTAAATTTTCAGAACTTCAAAATTAGACACA
ACATTGAAGATGGAAGCGTTCAACTAGCAGACCATTATCAACAAAATACTCCAATTGGCGATGGCCCTGT
CCTTTTACCAGACAACCATTACCTGTCCACACAATCTGCCCTTTCGAAAGATCCCAACGAAAAGAGAGAC
CACATGGTCCTTCTTGAGTTTGTAACAGCTGCTGGGATTACACATGGCATGGATGAACTATACAAATAGC
ATTCGTAGAATTGTAAGTTTAAACTTTCTCATACTAACTAACGCGCTCTATTTAAATTTTCAGAATTCCA
ACTGAGCGCCGGTCGCTACCATTACCAACTTGTCTGGTGTCAAAAATAATAGGGGCCGCTGTCATCAGAG
TAAGTTTAAACTGAGTTCTACTAACTAACGAGTAATATTTAAATTTTCAGCATCTCGCGCCCGTGCCTCT
GACTTCTAAGTCCAATTACTCTTCAACATCCCTACATGCTCTTTCTCCCTGTGCTCCCACCCCCTATTTT
TGTTATTATCAAAAAACTTCTCTTAATTTCTTTGTTTTTTAGCTTCTTTTAAGTCACCTCTAACAATGAA
ATTGTGTAGATTCAAAAATAGAATTAATTCGTAATAAAAAGTCGAAAAAAATTGTGCTCCCTCCCCCCAT
TAATAATAATTCTATCCCAAAATCTACACAATGTTCTGTGTACACTTCTTATGTTTTTTACTTCTGATAA
ATTTTTTTGAAACATCATAGAAAAAACCGCACACAAAATACCTTATCATATGTTACGTTTCAGTTTATGA
CCGCAATTTTTATTTCTTCGCACGTCTGGGCCTCTCATGACGTCAAATCATGCTCATCGTGAAAAAGTTT
TGGAGTATTTTTGGAATTTTTCAATCAAGTGAAAGTTTATGAAATTAATTTTCCTGCTTTTGCTTTTTGG
GGTTTCCCCTATTGTTTGTCAAGATTTCGAGGACGGCGTTTTTCTTGCTAAAATCACAAGTATTGATGAG
CACGATGCAAGAAAGATCGGAAGAAGGTTTGGGTTTGAGGCTCAGTGGAAGGTGAGTAGAAGTTGATAAT
TTGAAAGTGGAGTAGTGTCTATGGGGTTTTTGCCTTAAATGACAGAATACATTCCCAATATACCAAACAT
AACTGTTTCCTACTAGTCGGCCGTACGGGCCCTTTCGTCTCGCGCGTTTCGGTGATGACGGTGAAAACCT
CTGACACATGCAGCTCCCGGAGACGGTCACAGCTTGTCTGTAAGCGGATGCCGGGAGCAGACAAGCCCGT
CAGGGCGCGTCAGCGGGTGTTGGCGGGTGTCGGGGCTGGCTTAACTATGCGGCATCAGAGCAGATTGTAC
TGAGAGTGCACCATATGCGGTGTGAAATACCGCACAGATGCGTAAGGAGAAAATACCGCATCAGGCGGCC
TTAAGGGCCTCGTGATACGCCTATTTTTATAGGTTAATGTCATGATAATAATGGTTTCTTAGACGTCAGG
TGGCACTTTTCGGGGAAATGTGCGCGGAACCCCTATTTGTTTATTTTTCTAAATACATTCAAATATGTAT
CCGCTCATGAGACAATAACCCTGATAAATGCTTCAATAATATTGAAAAAGGAAGAGTATGAGTATTCAAC
ATTTCCGTGTCGCCCTTATTCCCTTTTTTGCGGCATTTTGCCTTCCTGTTTTTGCTCACCCAGAAACGCT
GGTGAAAGTAAAAGATGCTGAAGATCAGTTGGGTGCACGAGTGGGTTACATCGAACTGGATCTCAACAGC
GGTAAGATCCTTGAGAGTTTTCGCCCCGAAGAACGTTTTCCAATGATGAGCACTTTTAAAGTTCTGCTAT
GTGGCGCGGTATTATCCCGTATTGACGCCGGGCAAGAGCAACTCGGTCGCCGCATACACTATTCTCAGAA
TGACTTGGTTGAGTACTCACCAGTCACAGAAAAGCATCTTACGGATGGCATGACAGTAAGAGAATTATGC
AGTGCTGCCATAACCATGAGTGATAACACTGCGGCCAACTTACTTCTGACAACGATCGGAGGACCGAAGG
AGCTAACCGCTTTTTTGCACAACATGGGGGATCATGTAACTCGCCTTGATCGTTGGGAACCGGAGCTGAA
TGAAGCCATACCAAACGACGAGCGTGACACCACGATGCCTGTAGCAATGGCAACAACGTTGCGCAAACTA
TTAACTGGCGAACTACTTACTCTAGCTTCCCGGCAACAATTAATAGACTGGATGGAGGCGGATAAAGTTG
CAGGACCACTTCTGCGCTCGGCCCTTCCGGCTGGCTGGTTTATTGCTGATAAATCTGGAGCCGGTGAGCG
TGGGTCTCGCGGTATCATTGCAGCACTGGGGCCAGATGGTAAGCCCTCCCGTATCGTAGTTATCTACACG
ACGGGGAGTCAGGCAACTATGGATGAACGAAATAGACAGATCGCTGAGATAGGTGCCTCACTGATTAAGC
ATTGGTAACTGTCAGACCAAGTTTACTCATATATACTTTAGATTGATTTAAAACTTCATTTTTAATTTAA
AAGGATCTAGGTGAAGATCCTTTTTGATAATCTCATGACCAAAATCCCTTAACGTGAGTTTTCGTTCCAC
TGAGCGTCAGACCCCGTAGAAAAGATCAAAGGATCTTCTTGAGATCCTTTTTTTCTGCGCGTAATCTGCT
GCTTGCAAACAAAAAAACCACCGCTACCAGCGGTGGTTTGTTTGCCGGATCAAGAGCTACCAACTCTTTT
TCCGAAGGTAACTGGCTTCAGCAGAGCGCAGATACCAAATACTGTCCTTCTAGTGTAGCCGTAGTTAGGC
CACCACTTCAAGAACTCTGTAGCACCGCCTACATACCTCGCTCTGCTAATCCTGTTACCAGTGGCTGCTG
CCAGTGGCGATAAGTCGTGTCTTACCGGGTTGGACTCAAGACGATAGTTACCGGATAAGGCGCAGCGGTC
GGGCTGAACGGGGGGTTCGTGCACACAGCCCAGCTTGGAGCGAACGACCTACACCGAACTGAGATACCTA
CAGCGTGAGCATTGAGAAAGCGCCACGCTTCCCGAAGGGAGAAAGGCGGACAGGTATCCGGTAAGCGGCA
GGGTCGGAACAGGAGAGCGCACGAGGGAGCTTCCAGGGGGAAACGCCTGGTATCTTTATAGTCCTGTCGG
GTTTCGCCACCTCTGACTTGAGCGTCGATTTTTGTGATGCTCGTCAGGGGGGCGGAGCCTATGGAAAAAC
GCCAGCAACGCGGCCTTTTTACGGTTCCTGGCCTTTTGCTGGCCTTTTGCTCACATGTTCTTTCCTGCGT
TATCCCCTGATTCTGTGGATAACCGTATTACCGCCTTTGAGTGAGCTGATACCGCTCGCCGCAGCCGAAC
GACCGAGCGCAGCGAGTCAGTGAGCGAGGAAGCGGAAGAGCGCCCAATACGCAAACCGCCTCTCCCCGCG
CGTTGGCCGATTCATTAATGCAGCTGGCACGACAGGTTTCCCGACTGGAAAGCGGGCAGTGAGCGCAACG
CAATTAATGTGAGTTAGCTCACTCATTAGGCACCCCAGGCTTTACACTTTATGCTTCCGGCTCGTATGTT
GTGTGGAATTGTGAGCGGATAACAATTTCACACAGGAAACAGCTATGACCATGATTACGCCAAGCTGTAA
GTTTAAACATGATCTTACTAACTAACTATTCTCATTTAAATTTTCAGAGCTTAAAAATGGCTGAAATCAC
TCACAACGATGGATACGCTAACAACTTGGAAATGAAAT
Features (pLannotate 1.2.2; 12 found; start..end, strand, type, name):
   2456..2473    -  promoter       T7 promoter (fragment): promoter for bacteriophage T7 RNA polymerase
   2493..3356    +  CDS            ECFP: ECFP is a basic (constitutively fluorescent) cyan fluorescent protein published in 1996, derived from Aequorea victoria. It has low acid sensitivity.
   4029..4181    +  CDS            aex-5 (fragment): AEX5_CAEEL - Also known as kpc-3 From Caenorhabditis elegans.
   4309..4344    +  CDS            rop (fragment): Rop protein, which maintains plasmids at low copy number; rop
   4446..4545    +  misc_feature   bom (fragment): basis of mobility region from pBR322
   4643..4747    +  promoter       AmpR promoter: bla
   4748..5608    +  CDS            AmpR: β-lactamase; bla; confers resistance to ampicillin, carbenicillin, and related antibiotics
   5779..6367    +  rep_origin     ori: high-copy-number ColE1/pMB1/pBR322/pUC origin of replication
   6550..6642    +  CDS            lacI (fragment): lac repressor; lacI; The lac repressor binds to the lac operator to inhibit transcription in E. coli. This inhibition can be relieved by adding lactose or isopropyl-β-D-thiogalactopyranoside (IPTG).
   6655..6676    +  protein_bind   CAP binding site: CAP binding activates transcription in the presence of cAMP. E. coli catabolite activator protein
   6691..6721    +  promoter       lac promoter: promoter for the E. coli lac operon
   6729..6745    +  protein_bind   lac operator: The lac repressor binds to the lac operator to inhibit transcription in E. coli. This inhibition can be relieved by adding lactose or isopropyl-β-D-thiogalactopyranoside (IPTG). lac repressor encoded by lacI
