[The description below was written by a language model from this plasmid's Addgene catalogue record and pLannotate feature annotations shown in this document.]
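Description:
L4095 (miniprep designation pPD123.19) is a worm expression plasmid from the 1999 Fire Lab vector kit, catalogued as an empty backbone of about 6.9 kb with no separate insert; the parental backbone is listed as unknown. It is propagated in E. coli through a high-copy ColE1/pUC-type origin and selected with ampicillin via the bla gene and its native promoter. The feature table also detects remnants typical of pUC-derived cloning vectors: a lac promoter with operator and CAP binding site, and fragments of lacI, rop and the bom region.

The payload is described by the catalogue's module list rather than by a named gene. It begins with myo-3 elements ("myo3-2341" and "myo3Tsa"), which by their names appear to be upstream sequence and the transcription start region of the C. elegans body wall muscle myosin gene. These are not picked up by the automated annotation but would fit the unannotated first ~2.4 kb. A partial T7 promoter follows, annotated on the reverse strand. Next comes a GFP coding region interrupted by several synthetic introns (the IVS modules), a standard Fire vector device for improving expression in worms. The GFP carries F64L, Y66H, N146I, M153T and V163A. Y66H is the classic blue-shifting chromophore substitution, so the reporter is best regarded as a blue-type variant; the software's "ECFP" label is a nearest-match call on a related GFP derivative. The ~860 nt span of this feature is consistent with intron interruption. A "decoy" module is also listed, and a short aex-5 match lies downstream of the reporter; the record does not explain either of them. The plasmid presumably serves as a muscle-expressed colour-variant reporter or as a starting vector for fusions.
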