Addgene plasmid #1641: L4095
Purpose: (Empty Backbone)
Depositing lab: Andrew Fire. Depositing organization: Carnegie Institution for Science.
Backbone
  Vector backbone: Unknown
  Backbone size (bp): 6905
  Vector type: Worm Expression
Growth in bacteria
  Bacterial resistance: Ampicillin, 100 μg/mL
  Growth temperature: 37°C
  Growth strain: DH5alpha
  Copy number: Unknown
Gene/Insert
  Gene/Insert name: None
  Tag / fusion protein: myo3-2341, myo3Tsa, T7p, gfpN, IVSR, gfpF64L, gfpY66H, IVSS, gfpN146I, gfpM153T, gfpV163A, IVST, gfpC, IVSM, IVSL, decoy
  Cloning method: Restriction Enzyme
Terms and licenses: Academic/Nonprofit Terms; Industry Terms: Not Available to Industry
Depositor comments: See Fire Lab Vector Kit Documentation 1999. Fire Lab Miniprep Number pPD123.19, Ligation number L4095.
How to cite: L4095 was a gift from Andrew Fire (Addgene plasmid # 1641 ; http://n2t.net/addgene:1641 ; RRID:Addgene_1641)
