>Addgene plasmid #1641 | L4095 | addgene partial sequence | sequence record 16774 | 1641_m13reverse
GNANTTACTGATCTTACTAACTAACTATTCTCATTTAAATTTTCAGAGCTTAAAAATGGCTGAAATCACT
CACAACGATGGATACGCTAACAACTTGGAAATGAAATAAGCTTGGGCTGCAGGTCGGCTATAATAAGTTC
TTGAATAAAATAATTTTCCCGACAAAACATGAGTATTTCTTTCGAAAATAAAAGTGCAGGCTAATTAGAG
ATTATTCTGTAATTAACTGCATAATTTGTCACGTGCCATAGTTTTACATTCCACTACGTCATAGTTCTTA
AAATACTAATCTCCTGAAAATAGAAGTAGGTGAAGAAAGTTTAATTATCAGTTCTAAAATGACAATTGAT
CTTTGGAATATGTTCTGAAACTACCGATCATTGAACAGATGCTATTTGAATGATATAGAATTGTATATTT
GCAATTTCTGAAACGCGTTCTTAAAGGCACACAGATTAATTCAAAAGGGTCTGGCCGCAAAAAGGTTTAT
GGTGGCCGATTTTGAGTTTTGTGTGTGATTGCTTTTTCACAATCAGTGTTTTCAGGATTATGTGATGAAC
TAGATCTTCAAGTTTCGTTACATTTCATATGTTTTCGGAACTCACGAAGTACATATTGGGTATTGTGCTC
AAAAAATTCAGCAATCAGCTTCGCTCCGCTGACTTTAGAACCCAAAAAAATAGTATGGCCAAACTGACTG
TGTTACGATCATTTCAATTTTTCAATACATATTTAAGATTTCTAAGAGTAAGAAGGTCAAAAACTGTTCT
GGAATACATATATATTTTTCAGGTTACAATTAGTCAAAAAGTGCACTGAAATATACGTTTTAATTTCACG
AATAACCCAATTAGTTCAATGTATTTTTGGTCAACCAACGTTAAAGTTTGGCTTCCAACCAATTATCATT
TCTGATCACCCCNATGGTTTTTCTTTATCTGCAAGTTAATTTTTTATTTTTAACCCCNANGTTGGNCTAT
TTTTCCATTCNTCNCTAGCNCCCNCTTCTGGCCTTCCGGCCCCTGAATCTATGNNTCCGGTGCAGAATGA
AAGACCATCCNCCCTTGNTTTCNTCCCGNGATCCGGAGAAATGNATAAACCCGAAAAAAGNNCCTGNGAT
TAGGGACACGNTGCCANCNANNCAAACCTGGACTGGGACGGGAGGCCACNTNNGGGNCACAAAANGATGC
CAAGGGGGGCNAACCNNCCGNCCGAAATTGAAANCCAAACNAAAACAAAANGGGTTGANNNCTTTTTTTA
AAAAATGNCCANAATNCCCTTTGGAAAAATTTNCCNCCCCTAAATCCCCCCCCTTTCTTTNTTANCNGGA
AAAACCGCCCCCAAAAAAAAANGGNGNNCCCCCCNCCACCNGGGGGGCNAAAAAANACCCCCCNNCCCTT
TNTTCANNTTTTTTTTG
